>Addgene plasmid #72478 | pJK439 | depositor full sequence | sequence record 134617 | pJK439 sequence 7580 bps
TGGCGAATGGG
[124 nt withheld, positions 12-135]
C
[91 nt withheld, positions 137-227]
A
[49 nt withheld, positions 229-277]
CCTTTGACGTTGGAGTCCACGTTCTTT
[37 nt withheld, positions 305-341]
ACCCTATCTCGGTCTATTCTTTTGATTTATAAGGGATTTTGCCGATTTCGGCCTATTGGTTAAAAAATGA
GCTGATTTAACAAAAATTTAACGCGAATTTTAACAAAATATTAACGTTTACAATTTCAGGTGGCACTTTT
CGGGGAAATGTGCGCGGAACCCCTATTTGTTTATTTTTCTAAATACATTCAAATATGTATCCGCTCATGA
ATTAATTCTTAGAAAAACTCATCGAGCATCAAATGAAACTGCAATTTATTCATATCAGGATTATCAATAC
CATATTTTTGAAAAAGCCGTTTCTGTAATGAAGGAGAAAACTCACCGAGGCAGTTCCATAGGATGGCAAG
ATCCTGGTATCGGTCTGCGATTCCGACTCGTCCAACATCAATACAACCTATTAATTTCCCCTCGTCAAAA
ATAAGGTTATCAAGTGAGAAATCACCATGAGTGACGACTGAATCCGGTGAGAATGGCAAAAGTTTATGCA
TTTCTTTCCAGACTTGTTCAACAGGCCAGCCATTACGCTCGTCATCAAAATCACTCGCATCAACCAAACC
GTTATTCATTCGTGATTGCGCCTGAGCGAGACGAAATACGCGATCGCTGTTAAAAGGACAATTACAAACA
GGAATCGAATGCAACCGGCGCAGGAACACTGCCAGCGCATCAACAATATTTTCACCTGAATCAGGATATT
CTTCTAATACCTGGAATGCTGTTTTCCCGGGGATCGCAGTGGTGAGTAACCATGCATCATCAGGAGTACG
GATAAAATGCTTGATGGTCGGAAGAGGCATAAATTCCGTCAGCCAGTTTAGTCTGACCATCTCATCTGTA
ACATCATTGGCAACGCTACCTTTGCCATGTTTCAGAAACAACTCTGGCGCATCGGGCTTCCCATACAATC
GATAGATTGTCGCACCTGATTGCCCGACATTATCGCGAGCCCATTTATACCCATATAAATCAGCATCCAT
GTTGGAATTTAATCGCGGCCTAGAGCAAGACGTTTCCCGTTGAATATGGCTCATAACACCCCTTGTATTA
CTGTTTATGTAAGCAGACAGTTTTATTGTTCATGACCAAAATCCCTTAACGTGAGTTTTCGTTCCACTGA
GCGTCAGACCCCGTAGAAAAGATCAAAGGATCTTCTTGAGATCCTTTTTTTCTGCGCGTAATCTGCTGCT
TGCAAACAAAAAAACCACCGCTACCAGCGGTGGTTTGTTTGCCGGATCAAGAGCTACCAACTCTTTTTCC
GAAGGTAACTGGCTTCAGCAGAGCGCAGATACCAAATACTGTCCTTCTAGTGTAGCCGTAGTTAGGCCAC
CACTTCAAGAACTCTGTAGCACCGCCTACATACCTCGCTCTGCTAATCCTGTTACCAGTGGCTGCTGCCA
GTGGCGATAAGTCGTGTCTTACCGGGTTGGACTCAAGACGATAGTTACCGGATAAGGCGCAGCGGTCGGG
CTGAACGGGGGGTTCGTGCACACAGCCCAGCTTGGAGCGAACGACCTACACCGAACTGAGATACCTACAG
CGTGAGCTATGAGAAAGCGCCACGCTTCCCGAAGGGAGAAAGGCGGACAGGTATCCGGTAAGCGGCAGGG
TCGGAACAGGAGAGCGCACGAGGGAGCTTCCAGGGGGAAACGCCTGGTATCTTTATAGTCCTGTCGGGTT
TCGCCACCTCTGACTTGAGCGTCGATTTTTGTGATGCTCGTCAGGGGGGCGGAGCCTATGGAAAAACGCC
AGCAACGCGGCCTTTTTACGGTTCCTGGCCTTTTGCTGGCCTTTTGCTCACATGTTCTTTCCTGCGTTAT
CCCCTGATTCTGTGGATAACCGTATTACCGCCTTTGAGTGAGCTGATACCGCTCGCCGCAGCCGAACGAC
CGAGCGCAGCGAGTCAGTGAGCGAGGAAGCGGAAGAGCGCCTGATGCGGTATTTTCTCCTTACGCATCTG
TGCGGTATTTCACACCGCATATATGGTGCACTCTCAGTACAATCTGCTCTGATGCCGCATAGTTAAGCCA
GTATACACTCCGCTATCGCTACGTGACTGGGTCATGGCTGCGCCCCGACACCCGCCAACACCCGCTGACG
CGCCCTGACGGGCTTGTCTGCTCCCGGCATCCGCTTACAGACAAGCTGTGACCGTCTCCGGGAGCTGCAT
GTGTCAGAGGTTTTCACCGTCATCACCGAAACGCGCGAGGCAGCTGCGGTAAAGCTCATCAGCGTGGTCG
TGAAGCGATTCACAGATGTCTGCCTGTTCATCCGCGTCCAGCTCGTTGAGTTTCTCCAGAAGCGTTAATG
TCTGGCTTCTGATAAAGCGGGCCATGTTAAGGGCGGTTTTTTCCTGTTTGGTCACTGATGCCTCCGTGTA
AGGGGGATTTCTGTTCATGGGGGTAATGATACCGATGAAACGAGAGAGGATGCTCACGATACGGGTTACT
GATGATGAACATGCCCGGTTACTGGAACGTTGTGAGGGTAAACAACTGGCGGTATGGATGCGGCGGGACC
AGAGAAAAATCACTCAGGGTCAATGCCAGCGCTTCGTTAATACAGATGTAGGTGTTCCACAGGGTAGCCA
GCAGCATCCTGCGATGCAGATCCGGAACATAATGGTGCAGGGCGCTGACTTCCGCGTTTCCAGACTTTAC
GAAACACGGAAACCGAAGACCATTCATGTTGTTGCTCAGGTCGCAGACGTTTTGCAGCAGCAGTCGCTTC
ACGTTCGCTCGCGTATCGGTGATTCATTCTGCTAACCAGTAAGGCAACCCCGCCAGCCTAGCCGGGTCCT
CAACGACAGGAGCACGATCATGCGCACCCGTGGGGCCGCCATGCCGGCGATAATGGCCTGCTTCTCGCCG
AAACGTTTGGTGGCGGGACCAGTGACGAAGGCTTGAGCGAGGGCGTGCAAGATTCCGAATACCGCAAGCG
ACAGGCCGATCATCGTCGCGCTCCAGCGAAAGCGGTCCTCGCCGAAAATGACCCAGAGCGCTGCCGGCAC
CTGTCCTACGAGTTGCATGATAAAGAAGACAGTCATAAGTGCGGCGACGATAGTCATGCCCCGCGCCCAC
CGGAAGGAGCTGACTGGGTTGAAGGCTCTCAAGGGCATCGGTCGAGATCCCGGTGCCTAATGAGTGAGCT
AACTTACATTAATTGCGTTGCGCTCACTGCCCGCTTTCCAGTCGGGAAACCTGTCGTGCCAGCTGCATTA
ATGAATCGGCCAACGCGCGGGGAGAGGCGGTTTGCGTATTGGGCGCCAGGGTGGTTTTTCTTTTCACCAG
TGAGACGGGCAACAGCTGATTGCCCTTCACCGCCTGGCCCTGAGAGAGTTGCAGCAAGCGGTCCACGCTG
GTTTGCCCCAGCAGGCGAAAATCCTGTTTGATGGTGGTTAACGGCGGGATATAACATGAGCTGTCTTCGG
TATCGTCGTATCCCACTACCGAGATATCCGCACCAACGCGCAGCCCGGACTCGGTAATGGCGCGCATTGC
GCCCAGCGCCATCTGATCGTTGGCAACCAGCATCGCAGTGGGAACGATGCCCTCATTCAGCATTTGCATG
GTTTGTTGAAAACCGGACATGGCACTCCAGTCGCCTTCCCGTTCCGCTATCGGCTGAATTTGATTGCGAG
TGAGATATTTATGCCAGCCAGCCAGACGCAGACGCGCCGAGACAGAACTTAATGGGCCCGCTAACAGCGC
GATTTGCTGGTGACCCAATGCGACCAGATGCTCCACGCCCAGTCGCGTACCGTCTTCATGGGAGAAAATA
ATACTGTTGATGGGTGTCTGGTCAGAGACATCAAGAAATAACGCCGGAACATTAGTGCAGGCAGCTTCCA
CAGCAATGGCATCCTGGTCATCCAGCGGATAGTTAATGATCAGCCCACTGACGCGTTGCGCGAGAAGATT
GTGCACCGCCGCTTTACAGGCTTCGACGCCGCTTCGTTCTACCATCGACACCACCACGCTGGCACCCAGT
TGATCGGCGCGAGATTTAATCGCCGCGACAATTTGCGACGGCGCGTGCAGGGCCAGACTGGAGGTGGCAA
CGCCAATCAGCAACGACTGTTTGCCCGCCAGTTGTTGTGCCACGCGGTTGGGAATGTAATTCAGCTCCGC
CATCGCCGCTTCCACTTTTTCCCGCGTTTTCGCAGAAACGTGGCTGGCCTGGTTCACCACGCGGGAAACG
GTCTGATAAGAGACACCGGCATACTCTGCGACATCGTATAACGTTACTGGTTTCACATTCACCACCCTGA
ATTGACTCTCTTCCGGGCGCTATCATGCCATACCGCGAAAGGTTTTGCGCCATTCGATGGTGTCCGGGAT
CTCGACGCTCTCCCTTATGCGACTCCTGCATTAGGAAGCAGCCCAGTAGTAGGTTGAGGCCGTTGAGCAC
CGCCGCCGCAAGGAATGGTGCATGCAAGGAGATGGCGCCCAACAGTCCCCCGGCCACGGGGCCTGCCACC
ATACCCACGCCGAAACAAGCGCTCATGAGCCCGAAGTGGCGAGCCCGATCTTCCCCATCGGTGATGTCGG
CGATATAGGCGCCAGCAACCGCACCTGTGGCGCCGGTGATGCCGGCCACGATGCGTCCGGCGTAGAGGAT
CGAGATCTCGATCCCGCGAAATTAATACGACTCACTATAGGGGAATTGTGAGCGGATAACAATTCCCCTC
TAGAAATAATTTTGTTTAACTTTAAGAAGGAGATATACATATGCCAGAAACTGAAGAAATTAGCAAAGGG
CTTGAGGATGTCAATATAAAGTGGACAAGGCTCACGACCATCGACGGAAATAAGGGAATCCTGCGATACG
GGGGCTATTCTGTCGAAGATATAATTGCCTCTGGGGCACAGGATGAGGAGATCCAGTATCTGTTCCTGTA
TGGGAACCTTCCAACTGAACAGGAGCTCAGAAAATACAAGGAAACCGTCCAGAAGGGTTATAAGATACCA
GATTTTGTCATAAACGCCATAAGGCAGCTGCCAAGGGAATCGGATGCTGTGGCAATGCAGATGGCCGCGG
TTGCAGCCATGGCAGCATCGGAGACAAAGTTCAAGTGGAACAAGGATACGGACAGAGACGTTGCAGCAGA
AATGATCGGCAGGATGTCAGCGATAACCGTGAACGTGTACAGGCACATAATGAACATGCCGGCCGAGCTT
CCGAAACCATCAGACAGCTACGCTGAGAGCTTCCTGAACGCTGCGTTTGGAAGGAAGGCAACAAAGGAAG
AGATAGACGCCATGAATACGGCACTGATTCTCTACACAGACCATGAGGTGCCTGCATCTACCACGGCAGG
CTTGGTCGCGGTATCAACCCTCTCAGACATGTACTCCGGCATAACTGCAGCTCTTGCGGCCCTCAAGGGT
CCGCTGCATGGCGGTGCAGCTGAGGCAGCAATAGCGCAGTTCGATGAGATAAAGGATCCCGCCATGGTGG
AGAAGTGGTTCAACGACAACATAATAAACGGAAAGAAGAGACTCATGGGCTTCGGCCACAGGGTATACAA
GACCTACGATCCAAGGGCAAAGATATTCAAGGGCATCGCTGAGAAACTCTCCAGCAAGAAGCCAGAGGTG
CACAAGGTATATGAGATCGCCACGAAGCTTGAAGACTTTGGCATCAAGGCATTCGGTTCAAAGGGCATAT
ATCCGAACACGGATTACTTCTCCGGAATAGTATACATGTCCATAGGATTCCCGCTGAGGAACAACATATA
CACGGCGCTCTTCGCGCTATCCAGGGTTACAGGGTGGCAGGCACACTTCATAGAGTACGTGGAGGAACAG
CAGAGACTGATTAGGCCGAGAGCCGTTTACGTCGGTCCTGCAGAGAGAAAGTACGTACCCATCGCTGAAA
GAAAGAATTCCACGTGTCTAGTACCTCGTGGATCACCGGTGCCAGAAACTGAAGAAATTAGCAAAGGGCT
TGAGGATGTCAATATAAAGTGGACAAGGCTCACGACCATCGACGGAAATAAGGGAATCCTGCGATACGGG
GGCTATTCTGTCGAAGATATAATTGCCTCTGGGGCACAGGATGAGGAGATCCAGTATCTGTTCCTGTATG
GGAACCTTCCAACTGAACAGGAGCTCAGAAAATACAAGGAAACCGTCCAGAAGGGTTATAAGATACCAGA
TTTTGTCATAAACGCCATAAGGCAGCTGCCAAGGGAATCGGATGCTGTGGCAATGCAGATGGCCGCGGTT
GCAGCCATGGCAGCATCGGAGACAAAGTTCAAGTGGAACAAGGATACGGACAGAGACGTTGCAGCAGAAA
TGATCGGCAGGATGTCAGCGATAACCGTGAACGTGTACAGGCACATAATGAACATGCCGGCCGAGCTTCC
GAAACCATCAGACAGCTACGCTGAGAGCTTCCTGAACGCTGCGTTTGGAAGGAAGGCAACAAAGGAAGAG
ATAGACGCCATGAATACGGCACTGATTCTCTACACAGACCATGAGGTGCCTGCATCTACCACGGCAGGCT
TGGTCGCGGTATCAACCCTCTCAGACATGTACTCCGGCATAACTGCAGCTCTTGCGGCCCTCAAGGGTCC
GCTGCATGGCGGTGCAGCTGAGGCAGCAATAGCGCAGTTCGATGAGATAAAGGATCCCGCCATGGTGGAG
AAGTGGTTCAACGACAACATAATAAACGGAAAGAAGAGACTCATGGGCTTCGGCCACAGGGTATACAAGA
CCTACGATCCAAGGGCAAAGATATTCAAGGGCATCGCTGAGAAACTCTCCAGCAAGAAGCCAGAGGTGCA
CAAGGTATATGAGATCGCCACGAAGCTTGAAGACTTTGGCATCAAGGCATTCGGTTCAAAGGGCATATAT
CCGAACACGGATTACTTCTCCGGAATAGTATACATGTCCATAGGATTCCCGCTGAGGAACAACATATACA
CGGCGCTCTTCGCGCTATCCAGGGTTACAGGGTGGCAGGCACACTTCATAGAGTACGTGGAGGAACAGCA
GAGACTGATTAGGCCGAGAGCCGTTTACGTCGGTCCTGCAGAGAGAAAGTACGTACCCATCGCTGAAAGA
AAGTGACTCGAGCACCACCACCACCACCACTGAGATCCGGCTGCTAACAAAGCCCGAAAGGAAGCTGAGT
TGGCTGCTGCCACCGCTGAGCAATAACTAGCATAACCCCTTGGGGCCTCTAAACGGGTCTTGAGGGGTTT
TTTGCTGAAAGGAGGAACTATATCCGGAT
Features (pLannotate 1.2.2; 20 found; start..end, strand, type, name):
     12..467     +  rep_origin     f1 ori (sequence partly withheld): f1 bacteriophage origin of replication; arrow indicates direction of (+) strand synthesis
    494..551     +  promoter       AmpR promoter (fragment): bla
    560..1375    -  CDS            KanR: aminoglycoside phosphotransferase; aph(3')-Ia; confers resistance to kanamycin in bacteria or G418 (Geneticin®) in eukaryotes
   1497..2085    +  rep_origin     ori: high-copy-number ColE1/pMB1/pBR322/pUC origin of replication
   2271..2413    -  misc_feature   bom: basis of mobility region from pBR322
   2515..2706    -  CDS            rop: Rop protein, which maintains plasmids at low copy number; rop
   2723..3103    +  CDS            YPB1_ECOLX: Protein predicted: Swiss-Prot protein existence level 4. From Escherichia coli.
   3175..3466    -  CDS            TcR (fragment): tetracycline efflux protein; tet; confers resistance to tetracycline
   3481..3502    -  protein_bind   CAP binding site: CAP binding activates transcription in the presence of cAMP. E. coli catabolite activator protein
   3515..4597    -  CDS            lacI: lac repressor; lacI; The lac repressor binds to the lac operator to inhibit transcription in E. coli. This inhibition can be relieved by adding lactose or isopropyl-β-D-thiogalactopyranoside (IPTG).
   4598..4675    -  promoter       lacI promoter: lacI
   4683..4962    -  CDS            TcR (fragment): tetracycline efflux protein; tet; confers resistance to tetracycline
   4984..5002    +  promoter       T7 promoter: promoter for bacteriophage T7 RNA polymerase
   5003..5027    +  protein_bind   lac operator: The lac repressor binds to the lac operator to inhibit transcription in E. coli. This inhibition can be relieved by adding lactose or isopropyl-β-D-thiogalactopyranoside (IPTG). lac repressor encoded by lacI
   5042..5064    +  RBS            RBS: efficient ribosome binding site from bacteriophage T7 gene 10 (Olins and Rangwala, 1989)
   5072..6226    +  CDS            gltA: CISY_THEAC - Experimental evidence at protein level: Swiss-Prot protein existence level 1. From Thermoplasma acidophilum (strain ATCC 25905 / DSM 1728 / JCM 9062 / NBRC 15155 / AMRC-C165).
   6263..7414    +  CDS            gltA: CISY_THEAC - Experimental evidence at protein level: Swiss-Prot protein existence level 1. From Thermoplasma acidophilum (strain ATCC 25905 / DSM 1728 / JCM 9062 / NBRC 15155 / AMRC-C165).
   7424..7441    +  CDS            9xHis (fragment): 9xHis affinity tag
   7451..7500    +  CDS            SET1 (fragment): solubility-enhancement tag derived from T7 phage gene 10B
   7508..7555    +  terminator     T7 terminator: transcription terminator for bacteriophage T7 RNA polymerase
