[The description below was written by a language model from this plasmid's Addgene catalogue record and pLannotate feature annotations shown in this document.]
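Description:
pJK439 is a bacterial expression plasmid built on the pET24a backbone (7,580 bp in total) that produces an artificial "pseudo-dimer" of citrate synthase (gltA) from the thermoacidophilic archaeon Thermoplasma acidophilum DSM 1728. It is propagated in E. coli through a ColE1/pBR322-type origin accompanied by the bom region and the rop gene, which moderates copy number. Selection is by kanamycin through the aph(3')-Ia resistance gene. An f1 phage origin is also present, and the short tetracycline-resistance fragments and the AmpR promoter fragment in the annotation are non-functional remnants of the backbone's pBR322 ancestry.

The insert sits between the NdeI and XhoI sites, both preserved, and consists of two tandem copies of the citrate synthase coding sequence fused head to tail. The second copy lacks its initiator methionine and is joined to the C-terminus of the first by a twelve-residue linker, which matches the short gap between the two annotated gltA features. The linker contains a motif resembling a thrombin recognition site, although the record does not say whether cleavage is intended. Expression is driven by a T7 promoter with an adjacent lac operator and the T7 gene 10 ribosome binding site, and it ends at the T7 terminator. The plasmid-borne lacI gene supplies repressor, so expression is IPTG-inducible in hosts that provide T7 RNA polymerase. A six-codon histidine stretch lies just downstream of the second copy, consistent with the vector's C-terminal His tag, but the record does not confirm that it is translated in frame. Linking the two subunits of this normally dimeric enzyme into one polypeptide would typically allow study of subunit interactions or asymmetric variants, though the record states only that the plasmid produces the pseudo-dimer.
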