Addgene plasmid #72478: pJK439
Purpose: Produces Thermoplasma acidophilum citrate synthase pseudo-dimer
Depositing lab: T. J. Kappock. Depositing organization: Washington University in Saint Louis.
Backbone
  Vector backbone: pET24a
  Backbone size w/o insert (bp): 5310
  Total vector size (bp): 7580
  Vector type: Bacterial Expression
Growth in bacteria
  Bacterial resistance: Kanamycin, 50 μg/mL
  Growth temperature: 37°C
  Growth strain: DH5alpha
  Copy number: Unknown
Gene/Insert
  Gene/Insert name: citrate synthase (artificial dimer) (alt name: gltA)
  Species: Thermoplasma acidophilum DSM 1728
  Mutation: inserted NSTCLVPRGSPV sequence between C- and N-termini (minus "Met1") of fused tandem subunit genes
  GenBank ID: TA_RS00855 P21553
  Promoter: T7
  Cloning method: Restriction Enzyme; 5′ cloning site NdeI (not destroyed); 3′ cloning site XhoI (not destroyed)
  Sequencing primers: 5′ T7 promoter; 3′ T7 terminator
Terms and licenses: Academic/Nonprofit Terms; Industry Terms: Not Available to Industry
How to cite: pJK439 was a gift from T. J. Kappock (Addgene plasmid # 72478 ; http://n2t.net/addgene:72478 ; RRID:Addgene_72478)
