>Addgene plasmid #72478 | pJK439 | addgene partial sequence | sequence record 138176 | T7 5'-TAATACGACTCACTATAGGG-3'
TTTTGTTTAACTTTAAGAAGGAGATATACATATGCCAGAAACTGAAGAAATTAGCAAAGGGCTTGAGGAT
GTCAATATAAAGTGGACAAGGCTCACGACCATCGACGGAAATAAGGGAATCCTGCGATACGGGGGCTATT
CTGTCGAAGATATAATTGCCTCTGGGGCACAGGATGAGGAGATCCAGTATCTGTTCCTGTATGGGAACCT
TCCAACTGAACAGGAGCTCAGAAAATACAAGGAAACCGTCCAGAAGGGTTATAAGATACCAGATTTTGTC
ATAAACGCCATAAGGCAGCTGCCAAGGGAATCGGATGCTGTGGCAATGCAGATGGCCGCGGTTGCAGCCA
TGGCAGCATCGGAGACAAAGTTCAAGTGGAACAAGGATACGGACAGAGACGTTGCAGCAGAAATGATCGG
CAGGATGTCAGCGATAACCGTGAACGTGTACAGGCACATAATGAACATGCCGGCCGAGCTTCCGAAACCA
TCAGACAGCTACGCTGAGAGCTTCCTGAACGCTGCGTTTGGAAGGAAGGCAACAAAGGAAGAGATAGACG
CCATGAATACGGCACTGATTCTCTACACAGACCATGAGGTGCCTGCATCTACCACGGCAGGCTTGGTCGC
GGTATCAACCCTCTCAGACATGTACTCCGGCATAACTGCAGCTCTTGCGGCCCTCAAGGGTCCGCTGCAT
GGCGGTGCAGCTGAGGCAGCAATAGCGCAGTTCGATGAGATAAAGGATCCCGCCATGGTGGAGAAGTGGT
TCAACGACAACATAATAAACGGAAAGAAGAGACTCATGGGCTTCGGCCACAGGGTATACAAGACCTACGA
TCCAAGGGCAAAGATATTCAAGGGCATCGCTGAGAAACTCTCCAGCAAGAAGCCAGAGGTGCACAAGGTA
TATGAGATCGCCACGAAGCTTGAAGACTTTGGCATCAAGGCATTCGGTTCAAAGG
