>Addgene plasmid #72478 | pJK439 | addgene partial sequence | sequence record 138177 | T7term 5'-GCTAGTTATTGCTCAGCGG-3'
TTTCGGGCTTTGTTAGCAGCCGGATCTCAGTGGTGGTGGTGGTGGTGCTCGAGTCACTTTCTTTCAGCGA
TGGGTACGTACTTTCTCTCTGCAGGACCGACGTAAACGGCTCTCGGCCTAATCAGTCTCTGCTGTTCCTC
CACGTACTCTATGAAGTGTGCCTGCCACCCTGTAACCCTGGATAGCGCGAAGAGCGCCGTGTATATGTTG
TTCCTCAGCGGGAATCCTATGGACATGTATACTATTCCGGAGAAGTAATCCGTGTTCGGATATATGCCCT
TTGAACCGAATGCCTTGATGCCAAAGTCTTCAAGCTTCGTGGCGATCTCATATACCTTGTGCACCTCTGG
CTTCTTGCTGGAGAGTTTCTCAGCGATGCCCTTGAATATCTTTGCCCTTGGATCGTAGGTCTTGTATACC
CTGTGGCCGAAGCCCATGAGTCTCTTCTTTCCGTTTATTATGTTGTCGTTGAACCACTTCTCCACCATGG
CGGGATCCTTTATCTCATCGAACTGCGCTATTGCTGCCTCAGCTGCACCGCCATGCAGCGGACCCTTGAG
GGCCGCAAGAGCTGCAGTTATGCCGGAGTACATGTCTGAGAGGGTTGATACCGCGACCAAGCCTGCCGTG
GTAGATGCAGGCACCTCATGGTCTGTGTAGAGAATCAGTGCCGTATTCATGGCGTCTATCTCTTCCTTTG
TTGCCTTCCTTCCAAACGCAGCGTTCAGGAAGCTCTCAGCGTAGCTGTCTGATGGTTTCGGAAGCTCGGC
CGGCATGTTCATTATGTGCCTGTACACGTTCACGGTTATCGCTGACATCCTGCCGATCATTTCTGCTGCA
ACGTCTCTGTCCGTATCCTTGTTCCACTTGAACTTTGTCTCCGATGCTGCCATGGCTGCAACCGCGGCCA
TCTGCATTGCCACAGCATCCGATTCCCTTGGCAGCTGCCTTATGGCGTTTATGACAAAATCTGGTATCTT
ATAACCCTTCTGGACGGTTTCCT
